>Addgene plasmid #75677 | PRKAB1 gRNA (BRDN0001162244) | addgene full sequence | sequence record 184348 | Addgene Assembled Sequence
CCCGGGTGCAAAGATGGATAAAGTTTTAAACAGAGAGGAATCTTTGCAGCTAATGGACCTTCTAGGTCTT
GAAAGGAGTGGGAATTGGCTCCGGTGCCCGTCAGTGGGCAGAGCGCACATCGCCCACAGTCCCCGAGAAG
TTGGGGGGAGGGGTCGGCAATTGATCCGGTGCCTAGAGAAGGTGGCGCGGGGTAAACTGGGAAAGTGATG
TCGTGTACTGGCTCCGCCTTTTTCCCGAGGGTGGGGGAGAACCGTATATAAGTGCAGTAGTCGCCGTGAA
CGTTCTTTTTCGCAACGGGTTTGCCGCCAGAACACAGGTAAGTGCCGTGTGTGGTTCCCGCGGGCCTGGC
CTCTTTACGGGTTATGGCCCTTGCGTGCCTTGAATTACTTCCACCTGGCTGCAGTACGTGATTCTTGATC
CCGAGCTTCGGGTTGGAAGTGGGTGGGAGAGTTCGAGGCCTTGCGCTTAAGGAGCCCCTTCGCCTCGTGC
TTGAGTTGAGGCCTGGCCTGGGCGCTGGGGCCGCCGCGTGCGAATCTGGTGGCACCTTCGCGCCTGTCTC
GCTGCTTTCGATAAGTCTCTAGCCATTTAAAATTTTTGATGACCTGCTGCGACGCTTTTTTTCTGGCAAG
ATAGTCTTGTAAATGCGGGCCAAGATCTGCACACTGGTATTTCGGTTTTTGGGGCCGCGGGCGGCGACGG
GGCCCGTGCGTCCCAGCGCACATGTTCGGCGAGGCGGGGCCTGCGAGCGCGGCCACCGAGAATCGGACGG
GGGTAGTCTCAAGCTGGCCGGCCTGCTCTGGTGCCTGGCCTCGCGCCGCCGTGTATCGCCCCGCCCTGGG
CGGCAAGGCTGGCCCGGTCGGCACCAGTTGCGTGAGCGGAAAGATGGCCGCTTCCCGGCCCTGCTGCAGG
GAGCTCAAAATGGAGGACGCGGCGCTCGGGAGAGCGGGCGGGTGAGTCACCCACACAAAGGAAAAGGGCC
TTTCCGTCCTCAGCCGTCGCTTCATGTGACTCCACGGAGTACCGGGCGCCGTCCAGGCACCTCGATTAGT
TCTCGAGCTTTTGGAGTACGTCGTCTTTAGGTTGGGGGGAGGGGTTTTATGCGATGGAGTTTCCCCACAC
TGAGTGGGTGGAGACTGAAGTTAGGCCAGCTTGGCACTTGATGTAATTCTCCTTGGAATTTGCCCTTTTT
GAGTTTGGATCTTGGTTCATTCTCAAGCCTCAGACAGTGGTTCAAAGTTTTTTTCTTCCATTTCAGGTGT
CGTGACGTACGGCCACCATGACCGAGTACAAGCCCACGGTGCGCCTCGCCACCCGCGACGACGTCCCCAG
GGCCGTACGCACCCTCGCCGCCGCGTTCGCCGACTACCCCGCCACGCGCCACACCGTCGATCCGGACCGC
CACATCGAGCGGGTCACCGAGCTGCAAGAACTCTTCCTCACGCGCGTCGGGCTCGACATCGGCAAGGTGT
GGGTCGCGGACGACGGCGCCGCCGTGGCGGTCTGGACCACGCCGGAGAGCGTCGAAGCGGGGGCGGTGTT
CGCCGAGATCGGCCCGCGCATGGCCGAGTTGAGCGGTTCCCGGCTGGCCGCGCAGCAACAGATGGAAGGC
CTCCTGGCGCCGCACCGGCCCAAGGAGCCCGCGTGGTTCCTGGCCACCGTCGGAGTCTCGCCCGACCACC
AGGGCAAGGGTCTGGGCAGCGCCGTCGTGCTCCCCGGAGTGGAGGCGGCCGAGCGCGCCGGGGTGCCCGC
CTTCCTGGAGACCTCCGCGCCCCGCAACCTCCCCTTCTACGAGCGGCTCGGCTTCACCGTCACCGCCGAC
GTCGAGGTGCCCGAAGGACCGCGCACCTGGTGCATGACCCGCAAGCCCGGTGCCTGAACGCGTTAAGTCG
ACAATCAACCTCTGGATTACAAAATTTGTGAAAGATTGACTGGTATTCTTAACTATGTTGCTCCTTTTAC
GCTATGTGGATACGCTGCTTTAATGCCTTTGTATCATGCTATTGCTTCCCGTATGGCTTTCATTTTCTCC
TCCTTGTATAAATCCTGGTTGCTGTCTCTTTATGAGGAGTTGTGGCCCGTTGTCAGGCAACGTGGCGTGG
TGTGCACTGTGTTTGCTGACGCAACCCCCACTGGTTGGGGCATTGCCACCACCTGTCAGCTCCTTTCCGG
GACTTTCGCTTTCCCCCTCCCTATTGCCACGGCGGAACTCATCGCCGCCTGCCTTGCCCGCTGCTGGACA
GGGGCTCGGCTGTTGGGCACTGACAATTCCGTGGTGTTGTCGGGGAAATCATCGTCCTTTCCTTGGCTGC
TCGCCTGTGTTGCCACCTGGATTCTGCGCGGGACGTCCTTCTGCTACGTCCCTTCGGCCCTCAATCCAGC
GGACCTTCCTTCCCGCGGCCTGCTGCCGGCTCTGCGGCCTCTTCCGCGTCTTCGCCTTCGCCCTCAGACG
AGTCGGATCTCCCTTTGGGCCGCCTCCCCGCGTCGACTTTAAGACCAATGACTTACAAGGCAGCTGTAGA
TCTTAGCCACTTTTTAAAAGAAAAGGGGGGACTGGAAGGGCTAATTCACTCCCAACGAAGACAAGATCTG
CTTTTTGCTTGTACTGGGTCTCTCTGGTTAGACCAGATCTGAGCCTGGGAGCTCTCTGGCTAACTAGGGA
ACCCACTGCTTAAGCCTCAATAAAGCTTGCCTTGAGTGCTTCAAGTAGTGTGTGCCCGTCTGTTGTGTGA
CTCTGGTAACTAGAGATCCCTCAGACCCTTTTAGTCAGTGTGGAAAATCTCTAGCAGTACGTATAGTAGT
TCATGTCATCTTATTATTCAGTATTTATAACTTGCAAAGAAATGAATATCAGAGAGTGAGAGGAACTTGT
TTATTGCAGCTTATAATGGTTACAAATAAAGCAATAGCATCACAAATTTCACAAATAAAGCATTTTTTTC
ACTGCATTCTAGTTGTGGTTTGTCCAAACTCATCAATGTATCTTATCATGTCTGGCTCTAGCTATCCCGC
CCCTAACTCCGCCCATCCCGCCCCTAACTCCGCCCAGTTCCGCCCATTCTCCGCCCCATGGCTGACTAAT
TTTTTTTATTTATGCAGAGGCCGAGGCCGCCTCGGCCTCTGAGCTATTCCAGAAGTAGTGAGGAGGCTTT
TTTGGAGGCCTAGGGACGTACCCAATTCGCCCTATAGTGAGTCGTATTACGCGCGCTCACTGGCCGTCGT
TTTACAACGTCGTGACTGGGAAAACCCTGGCGTTACCCAACTTAATCGCCTTGCAGCACATCCCCCTTTC
GCCAGCTGGCGTAATAGCGAAGAGGCCCGCACCGATCGCCCTTCCCAACAGTTGCGCAGCCTGAATGGCG
AATGGG
[124 nt withheld, positions 3367-3490]
C
[91 nt withheld, positions 3492-3582]
A
[49 nt withheld, positions 3584-3632]
CCTTTGACGTTGGAGTCCACGTTCTTT
[37 nt withheld, positions 3660-3696]
ACCCTATCTCGGTCTATTCTTTTGATTTATAAGGGATTTTGCCGATTTCGGCCTATTGGTTAAAAAATGA
GCTGATTTAACAAAAATTTAACGCGAATTTTAACAAAATATTAACGCTTACAATTTAGGTGGCACTTTTC
GGGGAAATGTGCGCGGAACCCCTATTTGTTTATTTTTCTAAATACATTCAAATATGTATCCGCTCATGAG
ACAATAACCCTGATAAATGCTTCAATAATATTGAAAAAGGAAGAGTATGAGTATTCAACATTTCCGTGTC
GCCCTTATTCCCTTTTTTGCGGCATTTTGCCTTCCTGTTTTTGCTCACCCAGAAACGCTGGTGAAAGTAA
AAGATGCTGAAGATCAGTTGGGTGCACGAGTGGGTTACATCGAACTGGATCTCAACAGCGGTAAGATCCT
TGAGAGTTTTCGCCCCGAAGAACGTTTTCCAATGATGAGCACTTTTAAAGTTCTGCTATGTGGCGCGGTA
TTATCCCGTATTGACGCCGGGCAAGAGCAACTCGGTCGCCGCATACACTATTCTCAGAATGACTTGGTTG
AGTACTCACCAGTCACAGAAAAGCATCTTACGGATGGCATGACAGTAAGAGAATTATGCAGTGCTGCCAT
AACCATGAGTGATAACACTGCGGCCAACTTACTTCTGACAACGATCGGAGGACCGAAGGAGCTAACCGCT
TTTTTGCACAACATGGGGGATCATGTAACTCGCCTTGATCGTTGGGAACCGGAGCTGAATGAAGCCATAC
CAAACGACGAGCGTGACACCACGATGCCTGTAGCAATGGCAACAACGTTGCGCAAACTATTAACTGGCGA
ACTACTTACTCTAGCTTCCCGGCAACAATTAATAGACTGGATGGAGGCGGATAAAGTTGCAGGACCACTT
CTGCGCTCGGCCCTTCCGGCTGGCTGGTTTATTGCTGATAAATCTGGAGCCGGTGAGCGTGGGTCTCGCG
GTATCATTGCAGCACTGGGGCCAGATGGTAAGCCCTCCCGTATCGTAGTTATCTACACGACGGGGAGTCA
GGCAACTATGGATGAACGAAATAGACAGATCGCTGAGATAGGTGCCTCACTGATTAAGCATTGGTAACTG
TCAGACCAAGTTTACTCATATATACTTTAGATTGATTTAAAACTTCATTTTTAATTTAAAAGGATCTAGG
TGAAGATCCTTTTTGATAATCTCATGACCAAAATCCCTTAACGTGAGTTTTCGTTCCACTGAGCGTCAGA
CCCCGTAGAAAAGATCAAAGGATCTTCTTGAGATCCTTTTTTTCTGCGCGTAATCTGCTGCTTGCAAACA
AAAAAACCACCGCTACCAGCGGTGGTTTGTTTGCCGGATCAAGAGCTACCAACTCTTTTTCCGAAGGTAA
CTGGCTTCAGCAGAGCGCAGATACCAAATACTGTTCTTCTAGTGTAGCCGTAGTTAGGCCACCACTTCAA
GAACTCTGTAGCACCGCCTACATACCTCGCTCTGCTAATCCTGTTACCAGTGGCTGCTGCCAGTGGCGAT
AAGTCGTGTCTTACCGGGTTGGACTCAAGACGATAGTTACCGGATAAGGCGCAGCGGTCGGGCTGAACGG
GGGGTTCGTGCACACAGCCCAGCTTGGAGCGAACGACCTACACCGAACTGAGATACCTACAGCGTGAGCT
ATGAGAAAGCGCCACGCTTCCCGAAGGGAGAAAGGCGGACAGGTATCCGGTAAGCGGCAGGGTCGGAACA
GGAGAGCGCACGAGGGAGCTTCCAGGGGGAAACGCCTGGTATCTTTATAGTCCTGTCGGGTTTCGCCACC
TCTGACTTGAGCGTCGATTTTTGTGATGCTCGTCAGGGGGGCGGAGCCTATGGAAAAACGCCAGCAACGC
GGCCTTTTTACGGTTCCTGGCCTTTTGCTGGCCTTTTGCTCACATGTTCTTTCCTGCGTTATCCCCTGAT
TCTGTGGATAACCGTATTACCGCCTTTGAGTGAGCTGATACCGCTCGCCGCAGCCGAACGACCGAGCGCA
GCGAGTCAGTGAGCGAGGAAGCGGAAGAGCGCCCAATACGCAAACCGCCTCTCCCCGCGCGTTGGCCGAT
TCATTAATGCAGCTGGCACGACAGGTTTCCCGACTGGAAAGCGGGCAGTGAGCGCAACGCAATTAATGTG
AGTTAGCTCACTCATTAGGCACCCCAGGCTTTACACTTTATGCTTCCGGCTCGTATGTTGTGTGGAATTG
TGAGCGGATAACAATTTCACACAGGAAACAGCTATGACCATGATTACGCCAAGCGCGCAATTAACCCTCA
CTAAAGGGAACAAAAGCTGGAGCTGCAAGCTTAATGTAGTCTTATGCAATACTCTTGTAGTCTTGCAACA
TGGTAACGATGAGTTAGCAACATGCCTTACAAGGAGAGAAAAAGCACCGTGCATGCCGATTGGTGGAAGT
AAGGTGGTACGATCGTGCCTTATTAGGAAGGCAACAGACGGGTCTGACATGGATTGGACGAACCACTGAA
TTGCCGCATTGCAGAGATATTGTATTTAAGTGCCTAGCTCGATACATAAACGGGTCTCTCTGGTTAGACC
AGATCTGAGCCTGGGAGCTCTCTGGCTAACTAGGGAACCCACTGCTTAAGCCTCAATAAAGCTTGCCTTG
AGTGCTTCAAGTAGTGTGTGCCCGTCTGTTGTGTGACTCTGGTAACTAGAGATCCCTCAGACCCTTTTAG
TCAGTGTGGAAAATCTCTAGCAGTGGCGCCCGAACAGGGACTTGAAAGCGAAAGGGAAACCAGAGGAGCT
CTCTCGACGCAGGACTCGGCTTGCTGAAGCGCGCACGGCAAGAGGCGAGGGGCGGCGACTGGTGAGTACG
CCAAAAATTTTGACTAGCGGAGGCTAGAAGGAGAGAGATGGGTGCGAGAGCGTCAGTATTAAGCGGGGGA
GAATTAGATCGCGATGGGAAAAAATTCGGTTAAGGCCAGGGGGAAAGAAAAAATATAAATTAAAACATAT
AGTATGGGCAAGCAGGGAGCTAGAACGATTCGCAGTTAATCCTGGCCTGTTAGAAACATCAGAAGGCTGT
AGACAAATACTGGGACAGCTACAACCATCCCTTCAGACAGGATCAGAAGAACTTAGATCATTATATAATA
CAGTAGCAACCCTCTATTGTGTGCATCAAAGGATAGAGATAAAAGACACCAAGGAAGCTTTAGACAAGAT
AGAGGAAGAGCAAAACAAAAGTAAGACCACCGCACAGCAAGCGGCCGCTGATCTTCAGACCTGGAGGAGG
AGATATGAGGGACAATTGGAGAAGTGAATTATATAAATATAAAGTAGTAAAAATTGAACCATTAGGAGTA
GCACCCACCAAGGCAAAGAGAAGAGTGGTGCAGAGAGAAAAAAGAGCAGTGGGAATAGGAGCTTTGTTCC
TTGGGTTCTTGGGAGCAGCAGGAAGCACTATGGGCGCAGCGTCAATGACGCTGACGGTACAGGCCAGACA
ATTATTGTCTGGTATAGTGCAGCAGCAGAACAATTTGCTGAGGGCTATTGAGGCGCAACAGCATCTGTTG
CAACTCACAGTCTGGGGCATCAAGCAGCTCCAGGCAAGAATCCTGGCTGTGGAAAGATACCTAAAGGATC
AACAGCTCCTGGGGATTTGGGGTTGCTCTGGAAAACTCATTTGCACCACTGCTGTGCCTTGGAATGCTAG
TTGGAGTAATAAATCTCTGGAACAGATTTGGAATCACACGACCTGGATGGAGTGGGACAGAGAAATTAAC
AATTACACAAGCTTAATACACTCCTTAATTGAAGAATCGCAAAACCAGCAAGAAAAGAATGAACAAGAAT
TATTGGAATTAGATAAATGGGCAAGTTTGTGGAATTGGTTTAACATAACAAATTGGCTGTGGTATATAAA
ATTATTCATAATGATAGTAGGAGGCTTGGTAGGTTTAAGAATAGTTTTTGCTGTACTTTCTATAGTGAAT
AGAGTTAGGCAGGGATATTCACCATTATCGTTTCAGACCCACCTCCCAACCCCGAGGGGACCCAGAGAGG
GCCTATTTCCCATGATTCCTTCATATTTGCATATACGATACAAGGCTGTTAGAGAGATAATTAGAATTAA
TTTGACTGTAAACACAAAGATATTAGTACAAAATACGTGACGTAGAAAGTAATAATTTCTTGGGTAGTTT
GCAGTTTTAAAATTATGTTTTAAAATGGACTATCATATGCTTACCGTAACTTGAAAGTATTTCGATTTCT
TGGCTTTATATATCTTGTGGAAAGGACGAAACACCGGTGGCCATAAGACGCCCCGGGTTTTAGAGCTAGA
AATAGCAAGTTAAAATAAGGCTAGTCCGTTATCAACTTGAAAAAGTGGCACCGAGTCGGTGCTTTTTTAA
GCTTGGCGTAACTAGATCTTGAGACAAATGGCAGTATTCATCCACAATTTTAAAAGAAAAGGGGGGATTG
GGGGGTACAGTGCAGGGGAAAGAATAGTAGACATAATAGCAACAGACATACAAACTAAAGAATTACAAAA
ACAAATTACAAAAATTCAAAATTTTCGGGTTTATTACAGGGACAGCAGAGATCCACTTTGGCGCCGGCTC
GAGGGGG
Features (pLannotate 1.2.2; 29 found; start..end, strand, type, name):
     14..80      +  CDS            small t antigen (fragment): SV40 (simian virus 40) small t antigen
    106..317     +  promoter       EF-1α core promoter: core promoter for human elongation factor EF-1α
    318..1256    +  intron         EF-1α intron A: intron upstream of the start codon of human EF-1α
   1278..1877    +  CDS            PuroR (fragment): puromycin N-acetyltransferase; pac from Streptomyces; confers resistance to puromycin
   1893..2481    +  misc_feature   WPRE: woodchuck hepatitis virus posttranscriptional regulatory element
   2532..2551    +  misc_feature   cPPT/CTS (fragment): central polypurine tract and central termination sequence of HIV-1
   2553..2786    +  LTR            3' LTR (ΔU3): self-inactivating 3' long terminal repeat (LTR) from HIV-1
   2864..2985    +  polyA_signal   SV40 poly(A) signal: SV40 polyadenylation signal
   3025..3160    +  rep_origin     SV40 ori: SV40 origin of replication
   3181..3199    -  promoter       T7 promoter: promoter for bacteriophage T7 RNA polymerase
   3207..3362    +  CDS            lacZα (fragment): LacZα fragment of β-galactosidase; lacZ fragment
   3367..3795    +  rep_origin     f1 ori (sequence partly withheld): f1 bacteriophage origin of replication; arrow indicates direction of (+) strand synthesis
   3848..3952    +  promoter       AmpR promoter: bla
   3953..4813    +  CDS            AmpR: β-lactamase; bla; confers resistance to ampicillin, carbenicillin, and related antibiotics
   4984..5572    +  rep_origin     ori: high-copy-number ColE1/pMB1/pBR322/pUC origin of replication
   5755..5847    +  CDS            lacI (fragment): lac repressor; lacI; The lac repressor binds to the lac operator to inhibit transcription in E. coli. This inhibition can be relieved by adding lactose or isopropyl-β-D-thiogalactopyranoside (IPTG).
   5860..5881    +  protein_bind   CAP binding site: CAP binding activates transcription in the presence of cAMP. E. coli catabolite activator protein
   5896..5926    +  promoter       lac promoter: promoter for the E. coli lac operon
   5934..5950    +  protein_bind   lac operator: The lac repressor binds to the lac operator to inhibit transcription in E. coli. This inhibition can be relieved by adding lactose or isopropyl-β-D-thiogalactopyranoside (IPTG). lac repressor encoded by lacI
   5995..6013    +  promoter       T3 promoter: promoter for bacteriophage T3 RNA polymerase
   6041..6267    +  promoter       RSV promoter: Rous sarcoma virus enhancer/promoter
   6268..6448    +  LTR            5' LTR (truncated): truncated 5' long terminal repeat (LTR) from HIV-1
   6495..6620    +  misc_feature   HIV-1 Ψ: packaging signal of human immunodeficiency virus type 1
   6604..6967    +  CDS            HIV-1 gag (fragment): gag protein from human immunodeficiency virus 1; gag
   7113..7346    +  misc_feature   RRE: The Rev response element (RRE) of HIV-1 allows for Rev-dependent mRNA export from the nucleus to the cytoplasm.
   7723..7749    +  CDS            Rev (fragment): human immunodeficiency virus 1 (HIV-1) Rev protein; rev; enhances nuclear export of unspliced and incompletely spliced viral mRNAs
   7753..7993    +  promoter       U6 promoter: RNA polymerase III promoter for human U6 snRNA
   8023..8098    +  misc_RNA       gRNA scaffold: guide RNA scaffold for the Streptococcus pyogenes CRISPR/Cas9 system
   8154..8271    +  misc_feature   cPPT/CTS: central polypurine tract and central termination sequence of HIV-1
