[The description below was written by a language model from this plasmid's Addgene catalogue record and pLannotate feature annotations shown in this document.]
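Description:
PRKAB1 gRNA (BRDN0001162244) is a third-generation lentiviral CRISPR guide plasmid built on the lentiGuide-Puro backbone, carrying a single guide RNA designed against human PRKAB1, which the record lists under AMPK-related aliases. It is maintained in E. coli as a high-copy plasmid through a ColE1/pUC-type origin with ampicillin resistance (bla). The bacterial portion also retains an f1 origin, lac promoter/operator remnants, and T7 and T3 promoter sites. An SV40 origin and SV40 polyadenylation signal lie just outside the 3' LTR.

The viral genome is transcribed from a chimeric RSV promoter fused to a truncated HIV-1 5' LTR, which makes packaging Tat-independent. It includes the Ψ packaging signal with a partial gag region, the Rev response element for nuclear export of the full-length transcript, a cPPT/CTS to aid nuclear import, and a self-inactivating ΔU3 3' LTR. Within this frame, a human U6 RNA polymerase III promoter drives the PRKAB1-specific spacer joined to the Streptococcus pyogenes Cas9 guide scaffold. A separate cassette uses the EF-1α core promoter with its intron A to express puromycin N-acetyltransferase, followed by a WPRE to boost transcript stability and expression, so that transduced mammalian cells can be selected with puromycin.

The plasmid does not encode Cas9. It is meant to be used with a separate Cas9 lentivector or in cells that already express Cas9, where the guide directs cleavage of PRKAB1 for gene knockout. The guide belongs to a human kinome gRNA collection associated with work on optimized sgRNA design for higher on-target activity and lower off-target effects.
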