Addgene plasmid #75677: PRKAB1 gRNA (BRDN0001162244)
Purpose: 3rd generation lentiviral gRNA plasmid targeting human PRKAB1
Depositing lab: John Doench & David Root. Depositing organization: Broad Institute. Publication: Optimized sgRNA design to maximize activity and minimize off-target effects of CRISPR-Cas9. Doench JG, Fusi N, Sullender M, Hegde M, Vaimberg EW, Donovan KF, Smith I, Tothova Z, Wilen C, Orchard R, Virgin HW, Listgarten J, Root DE. Nat Biotechnol. 2016 Jan 18. doi: 10.1038/nbt.3437. PubMed 26780180.
Backbone
  Vector backbone: lentiGuide-Puro
  Backbone manufacturer: Zhang Lab (Addgene plasmid # 52963)
  Vector type: Mammalian Expression, Lentiviral, CRISPR
  Selectable markers: Puromycin
Growth in bacteria
  Bacterial resistance: Ampicillin, 100 μg/mL
  Growth temperature: 37°C
  Growth strain: DH5alpha
  Copy number: High Copy
Gene/Insert
  Gene/Insert name: PRKAB1 (alt names: PRKAB1; NM_006253.4)
  gRNA/shRNA sequence: GTGGCCATAAGACGCCCCGG
  Species: H. sapiens (human)
  Entrez Gene: PRKAB1 (a.k.a. AMPK, HAMPKb)
  Promoter: hU6
  Cloning method: Unknown
  Sequencing primers: 5′ U6-F; 3′ pS2-R
Terms and licenses: Academic/Nonprofit Terms; Industry Terms: Not Available to Industry
Depositor comments: The gRNA was designed to target the following Genbank reference sequence(s): NM_006253.4. Note that this plasmid does NOT contain Cas9. It should be used in conjunction with lentiCas9-Blast (Addgene #52962) or otherwise with cell lines already expressing Cas9. Browse the full kinome gRNA library at http://www.addgene.org/pooled-library/broadgpp-human-kinome/ or visit http://www.broadinstitute.org/rnai/public/ for detailed protocols and information.
How to cite: PRKAB1 gRNA (BRDN0001162244) was a gift from John Doench & David Root (Addgene plasmid # 75677 ; http://n2t.net/addgene:75677 ; RRID:Addgene_75677)
