>Addgene plasmid #75677 | PRKAB1 gRNA (BRDN0001162244) | depositor partial sequence | sequence record 143137 | Target Sequence
GTGGCCATAAGACGCCCCGG
