>Addgene plasmid #75677 | PRKAB1 gRNA (BRDN0001162244) | addgene partial sequence | sequence record 184347 | hU6-F
CGTGACGTAGAAAGTAATAATTTCTTGGGTAGTTTGCAGTTTTAAAATTATGTTTTAAAATGGACTATCA
TATGCTTACCGTAACTTGAAAGTATTTCGATTTCTTGGCTTTATATATCTTGTGGAAAGGACGAAACACC
GGTGGCCATAAGACGCCCCGGGTTTTAGAGCTAGAAATAGCAAGTTAAAATAAGGCTAGTCCGTTATCAA
CTTGAAAAAGTGGCACCGAGTCGGTGCTTTTTTAAGCTTGGCGTAACTAGATCTTGAGACAAATGGCAGT
ATTCATCCACAATTTTAAAAGAAAAGGGGGGATTGGGGGGTACAGTGCAGGGGAAAGAATAGTAGACATA
ATAGCAACAGACATACAAACTAAAGAATTACAAAAACAAATTACAAAAATTCAAAATTTTCGGGTTTATT
ACAGGGACAGCAGAGATCCACTTTGGCGCCGGCTCGAGGGGGCCCGGGTGCAAAGATGGATAAAGTTTTA
AACAGAGAGGAATCTTTGCAGCTAATGGACCTTCTAGGTCTTGAAAGGAGTGGGAATTGGCTCCGGTGCC
CGTCAGTGGG
